>Addgene plasmid #180788 | UPB-lung (UPB2) | addgene full sequence | sequence record 366873 | Addgene NGS Result
GCTGCGCGCTCGCTCGCTCACTGAGGCCGCCCGGGCAAAGCCCGGGCGTCGGGCGACCTTTGGTCGCCCG
GCCTCAGTGAGCGAGCGAGCGCGCAGAGAGGGAGTGGCCAACTCCATCACTAGGGGTTCCTTGTAGTTAA
TGATTAACCCGCCATGCTACTTATCTACGTAGCCATGCTCTAGGAAGAGTACCATTGACGTCAATAATGA
CGTATGTTCCCATAGTAACGCCAATAGGGACTTTCCATTGACGTCAATGGGTGGAGTATTTACGGTAAAC
TGCCCACTTGGCAGTACATCAAGTGTATCATATGCCAAGTACGCCCCCTATTGACGTCAATGACGGTAAA
TGGCCCGCCTGGCATTATGCCCAGTACATGACCTTATGGGACTTTCCTACTTGGCAGTACATCTACGTAT
TAGTCATCGCTATTACCATGGTCGAGGTGAGCCCCACGTTCTGCTTCACTCTCCCCATCTCCCCCCCCTC
CCCACCCCCAATTTTGTATTTATTTATTTTTTAATTATTTTGTGCAGCGATGGGGGCGGGGGGGGGGGGG
GGGCGCGCGCCRGGSGGGGSGGGGSGGGGSGRGGGGSGGGGSGGGGSGAGGCGGAGAGGTGCGGCGGCAG
CCAATCAGAGCGGCGCGCTCCGAAAGTTTCCTTTTATGGCGAGGCGGCGGCGGCGGCGGCCCTATAAAAA
GCGAAGCGCGCGGCGGGCGGGAGTCGCTGCGCGCTGCCTTCGCCCCGTGCCCCGCTCCGCCGCCGCCTCG
CGCCGCCCGCCCCGGCTCTGACTGACCGCGTTACTCCCACAGGTGAGCGGGCGGGACGGCCCTTCTCCTC
CGGGCTGTAATTAGCGCTTGGTTTAATGACGGCTTGTTTCTTTTCTGTGGCTGCGTGAAAGCCTTGAGGG
GCTCCGGGAGGGCCCTTTGTGCGGGGGGAGCGGCTCGGGGCTGTCCGCGGGGGGACGGCTGCCTTCGGGG
GGGACGGGGCAGGGCGGGGTTCGGCTTCTGGCGTGTGACCGGCGGCTCTAGAGCCTCTGCTAACCATGTT
CATGCCTTCTTCTTTTTCCTACAGCTCCTGGGCAACGTGCTGGTTATTGTGCTGTCTCATCATTTTGGCA
AAGAATTGGATCCGGTACCGCCACCATGGTGAGTAAGGGCGAGGAAGTGATCAAAGAGTTCATGCGGTTT
AAGGTGAGAATGGAAGGAAGCATGAACGGCCACGAGTTCGAAATTGAGGGAGAAGGAGAGGGACGGCCCT
ACGAGGGCACCCAGACAGCCAAGCTGAAAGTGACAAAGGGCGGGCCTCTGCCATTCGCTTGGGACATCCT
GAGCCCACAGTTTATGTACGGCTCCAAGGCCTATGTGAAACATCCAGCTGACATTCCCGATTATAAGAAA
CTGAGCTTCCCCGAGGGGTTTAAGTGGGAAAGAGTGATGAACTTCGAGGACGGAGGCCTGGTGACTGTGA
CCCAGGACAGCTCCCTGCAGGATGGGACCCTGATCTACAAGGTGAAAATGAGAGGGACAAATTTTCCCCC
TGATGGACCTGTGATGCAGAAGAAAACTATGGGATGGGAGGCCTCCACCGAAAGGCTGTATCCACGCGAC
GGGGTGCTGAAAGGAGAAATCCACCAGGCTCTGAAGCTGAAAGATGGGGGACATTACCTGGTGGAGTTCA
AGACAATCTACATGGCCAAGAAACCTGTGCAGCTGCCAGGCTACTATTACGTGGACACAAAACTGGATAT
CACTTCACACAACGAGGACTACACTATTGTGGAGCAGTATGAACGGAGCGAGGGGAGACACCATCTGTTC
CTGGGCCATGGGACTGGAAGTACCGGCTCAGGGTCTAGTGGAACCGCCTCAAGCGAGGATAACAATATGG
CTGTGATCAAAGAGTTCATGAGGTTTAAGGTGCGCATGGAGGGCAGCATGAATGGGCACGAATTTGAGAT
TGAAGGAGAGGGCGAAGGGAGGCCTTACGAGGGCACACAGACTGCCAAGCTGAAAGTGACCAAGGGAGGA
CCACTGCCTTTCGCTTGGGATATCCTGTCTCCTCAGTTTATGTACGGAAGTAAGGCCTATGTCAAGCATC
CCGCTGACATTCCTGATTACAAGAAACTGTCTTTCCCAGAGGGCTTTAAGTGGGAGAGAGTGATGAATTT
TGAAGATGGAGGCCTGGTGACCGTGACACAGGACTCCTCTCTGCAGGATGGCACTCTGATCTACAAAGTC
AAAATGCGCGGCACCAATTTTCCACCCGATGGGCCCGTGATGCAGAAGAAAACAATGGGGTGGGAGGCCA
GCACTGAACGGCTGTATCCTAGAGACGGAGTGCTGAAGGGCGAAATCCACCAGGCCCTGAAGCTGAAAGA
CGGCGGCCACTACCTGGTGGAGTTCAAAACCATCTACATGGCCAAGAAACCAGTGCAGCTGCCCGGCTAT
TACTATGTGGACACCAAGCTGGATATCACATCCCACAATGAAGACTACACCATTGTGGAACAGTATGAGA
GGTCTGAAGGACGCCACCATCTGTTTCTGTACGGCATGGATGAGCTGTATAAGTAAGAATTCGATATCAA
GCTTATCGATAATCAACCTCTGGATTACAAAATTTGTGAAAGATTGACTGGTATTCTTAACTATGTTGCT
CCTTTTACGCTATGTGGATACGCTGCTTTAATGCCTTTGTATCATGCTATTGCTTCCCGTATGGCTTTCA
TTTTCTCCTCCTTGTATAAATCCTGGTTGCTGTCTCTTTATGAGGAGTTGTGGCCCGTTGTCAGGCAACG
TGGCGTGGTGTGCACTGTGTTTGCTGACGCAACCCCCACTGGTTGGGGCATTGCCACCACCTGTCAGCTC
CTTTCCGGGACTTTCGCTTTCCCCCTCCCTATTGCCACGGCGGAACTCATCGCCGCCTGCCTTGCCCGCT
GCTGGACAGGGGCTCGGCTGTTGGGCACTGACAATTCCGTGGTGTTGTCGGGGAAATCATCGTCCTTTCC
TTGGCTGCTCGCCTGTGTTGCCACCTGGATTCTGCGCGGGACGTCCTTCTGCTACGTCCCTTCGGCCCTC
AATCCAGCGGACCTTCCTTCCCGCGGCCTGCTGCCGGCTCTGCGGCCTCTTCCGCGTCTTCGCCTTCGCC
CTCAGACGAGTCGGATCTCCCTTTGGGCCGCCTCCCCGCATCGATACCGTCGACACAGGACACCGGGTGC
AGTGGCTGCGCTATGCAGAGTGGCTGCTCACTTGTCCTGTCATCCTTATCCGCCTGAGCAACCTCACCGG
CCTGAGCAACGACTACAGCAGGAGAACCATGGGACTCCTTGTCTCAGACATCGGGACTATCGTGTGGGGG
GCTACCAGCGCCATGGCAACCGGCTATGTTAAAGTCATCTTCTTTTGTCTTGGATTGTGCTATGGCGCGA
ACACATTTTTTCACGCCGCCAAAGCATATATCGAGGGTTATCATACTGTGCCAGCGGCCGCTTCGAGCAG
ACATGATAAGATACATTGATGAGTTTGGACAAACCACAACTAGAATGCAGTGAAAAAAATGCTTTATTTG
TGAAATTTGTGATGCTATTGCTTTATTTGTAACCATTATAAGCTGCAATAAACAAGTTAACAACAACAAT
TGCATTCATTTTATGTTTCAGGTTCAGGGGGAGATGTGGGAGGTTTTTTAAAGCAAGTAAAACCTCTACA
AATGTGGTAAAATCGATAAGGATCTTCCTAGAGCATGGCTACGTAGATAAGTAGCATGGCGGGTTAATCA
TTAACTACAAGGAACCCCTAGTGATGGAGTTGGCCACTCCCTCTCTGCGCGCTCGCTCGCTCACTGAGGC
CGGGCGACCAAAGGTCGCCCGACGCCCGGGCTTTGCCCGGGCGGCCTCAGTGAGCGAGCGAGCGCGCAGC
TGCATTAATGAATCGGCCAACGCGCGGGGAGAGGCGGTTTGCGTATTGGGCGCTCTTCCGCTTCCTCGCT
CACTGACTCGCTGCGCTCGGTCGTTCGGCTGCGGCGAGCGGTATCAGCTCACTCAAAGGCGGTAATACGG
TTATCCACAGAATCAGGGGATAACGCAGGAAAGAACATGTGAGCAAAAGGCCAGCAAAAGGCCAGGAACC
GTAAAAAGGCCGCGTTGCTGGCGTTTTTCCATAGGCTCCGCCCCCCTGACGAGCATCACAAAAATCGACG
CTCAAGTCAGAGGTGGCGAAACCCGACAGGACTATAAAGATACCAGGCGTTTCCCCCTGGAAGCTCCCTC
GTGCGCTCTCCTGTTCCGACCCTGCCGCTTACCGGATACCTGTCCGCCTTTCTCCCTTCGGGAAGCGTGG
CGCTTTCTCATAGCTCACGCTGTAGGTATCTCAGTTCGGTGTAGGTCGTTCGCTCCAAGCTGGGCTGTGT
GCACGAACCCCCCGTTCAGCCCGACCGCTGCGCCTTATCCGGTAACTATCGTCTTGAGTCCAACCCGGTA
AGACACGACTTATCGCCACTGGCAGCAGCCACTGGTAACAGGATTAGCAGAGCGAGGTATGTAGGCGGTG
CTACAGAGTTCTTGAAGTGGTGGCCTAACTACGGCTACACTAGAAGAACAGTATTTGGTATCTGCGCTCT
GCTGAAGCCAGTTACCTTCGGAAAAAGAGTTGGTAGCTCTTGATCCGGCAAACAAACCACCGCTGGTAGC
GGTGGTTTTTTTGTTTGCAAGCAGCAGATTACGCGCAGAAAAAAAGGATCTCAAGAAGATCCTTTGATCT
TTTCTACGGGGTCTGACGCTCAGTGGAACGAAAACTCACGTTAAGGGATTTTGGTCATGAGATTATCAAA
AAGGATCTTCACCTAGATCCTTTTAAATTAAAAATGAAGTTTTAAATCAATCTAAAGTATATATGAGTAA
ACTTGGTCTGACAGTTACCAATGCTTAATCAGTGAGGCACCTATCTCAGCGATCTGTCTATTTCGTTCAT
CCATAGTTGCCTGACTCCCCGTCGTGTAGATAACTACGATACGGGAGGGCTTACCATCTGGCCCCAGTGC
TGCAATGATACCGCGAGACCCACGCTCACCGGCTCCAGATTTATCAGCAATAAACCAGCCAGCCGGAAGG
GCCGAGCGCAGAAGTGGTCCTGCAACTTTATCCGCCTCCATCCAGTCTATTAATTGTTGCCGGGAAGCTA
GAGTAAGTAGTTCGCCAGTTAATAGTTTGCGCAACGTTGTTGCCATTGCTACAGGCATCGTGGTGTCACG
CTCGTCGTTTGGTATGGCTTCATTCAGCTCCGGTTCCCAACGATCAAGGCGAGTTACATGATCCCCCATG
TTGTGCAAAAAAGCGGTTAGCTCCTTCGGTCCTCCGATCGTTGTCAGAAGTAAGTTGGCCGCAGTGTTAT
CACTCATGGTTATGGCAGCACTGCATAATTCTCTTACTGTCATGCCATCCGTAAGATGCTTTTCTGTGAC
TGGTGAGTACTCAACCAAGTCATTCTGAGAATAGTGTATGCGGCGACCGAGTTGCTCTTGCCCGGCGTCA
ATACGGGATAATACCGCGCCACATAGCAGAACTTTAAAAGTGCTCATCATTGGAAAACGTTCTTCGGGGC
GAAAACTCTCAAGGATCTTACCGCTGTTGAGATCCAGTTCGATGTAACCCACTCGTGCACCCAACTGATC
TTCAGCATCTTTTACTTTCACCAGCGTTTCTGGGTGAGCAAAAACAGGAAGGCAAAATGCCGCAAAAAAG
GGAATAAGGGCGACACGGAAATGTTGAATACTCATACTCTTCCTTTTTCAATATTATTGAAGCATTTATC
AGGGTTATTGTCTCATGAGCGGATACATATTTGAATGTATTTAGAAAAATAAACAAATAGGGGTTCCGCG
CACATTTCCCCGAAAAGTGCCACCTAAATTGTAAGCGTTAATATTTTGTTAAAATTCGCGTTAAATTTTT
GTTAAATCAGCTCATTTTTTAACCAATAGGCCGAAATCGGCAAAATCCCTTATAAATCAAAAGAATAGAC
CGAGATAGGGT
[37 nt withheld, positions 6032-6068]
AAAGAACGTGGACTCCAACGTCAAAGG
[49 nt withheld, positions 6096-6144]
T
[91 nt withheld, positions 6146-6236]
G
[124 nt withheld, positions 6238-6361]
CCCATTCGCCATTCAGGCTGCGCAACTGTTGGGAAGGGCGATCGGTGCGGGCCTCTTCGCTATTACGCCA
Features (pLannotate 1.2.2; 19 found; start..end, strand, type, name):
    192..440     +  enhancer       CMV enhancer (fragment): human cytomegalovirus immediate early enhancer
    442..719     +  promoter       chicken β-actin promoter: No description available
    720..855     +  intron         hybrid intron (fragment): hybrid between chicken β-actin (CBA) and minute virus of mice (MMV) introns (Gray et al., 2011)
    944..1074    +  intron         chimeric intron (fragment): chimera between introns from chicken β-actin and rabbit β-globin
   1072..1134    +  CDS            HBB (fragment): HBB_LEPEU - Experimental evidence at protein level: Swiss-Prot protein existence level 1. Involved in oxygen transport from the lung to the various peripheral tissues. From Lepus europaeus (European hare).
   1146..2573    +  CDS            tdTomato: tdTomato is a basic (constitutively fluorescent) orange fluorescent protein published in 2004, derived from Discosoma sp.. It is reported to be a somewhat slowly-maturing tandem dimer with low acid sensitivity.
   2577..2601    +  misc_feature   MCS (fragment): pBluescript multiple cloning site
   2601..3189    +  misc_feature   WPRE: woodchuck hepatitis virus posttranscriptional regulatory element
   3204..3483    +  CDS            ChR2(H134R) (fragment): H134R mutant of an N-terminal fragment of channelrhodopsin-2 from the alga Chlamydomonas reinhardtii (Nagel et al., 2005) blue light-activated cation channel
   3507..3628    -  polyA_signal   SV40 poly(A) signal: SV40 polyadenylation signal
   3651..3719    -  CDS            large T antigen (fragment): large T antigen from SV40 (simian virus 40)
   3790..3923    +  repeat_region  AAV2 ITR: inverted terminal repeat of adeno-associated virus serotype 2 inverted
   3917..3973    -  CDS            lacI (fragment): lac repressor; lacI; The lac repressor binds to the lac operator to inhibit transcription in E. coli. This inhibition can be relieved by adding lactose or isopropyl-β-D-thiogalactopyranoside (IPTG).
   4156..4744    -  rep_origin     ori: high-copy-number ColE1/pMB1/pBR322/pUC origin of replication
   4915..5775    -  CDS            AmpR: β-lactamase; bla; confers resistance to ampicillin, carbenicillin, and related antibiotics
   5776..5880    -  promoter       AmpR promoter: bla
   5933..6361    -  rep_origin     f1 ori (sequence partly withheld): f1 bacteriophage origin of replication; arrow indicates direction of (+) strand synthesis
   6366..4       -  CDS            lacZα (fragment) (across the origin): LacZα fragment of β-galactosidase; lacZ fragment
   6430..131     -  repeat_region  AAV2 ITR (fragment) (across the origin): inverted terminal repeat of adeno-associated virus serotype 2 inverted
