[The description below was written by a language model from this plasmid's Addgene catalogue record and pLannotate feature annotations shown in this document.]
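Description:
UPB-lung (UPB2) is an AAV transfer plasmid for mammalian expression, built by Gibson cloning on an AAV CAG-tdTomato-WPRE-SV40 backbone. It carries one of the "Unique Projection Barcodes" used in Projection-seq. Between two AAV2 inverted terminal repeats, which allow the cassette to be replicated and packaged into AAV particles, sits a CAG promoter. The feature table annotates this as a CMV enhancer, the chicken β-actin promoter and chimeric β-actin/β-globin intron sequences. The promoter drives the red-orange tandem-dimer fluorescent protein tdTomato. Downstream of the reporter are a WPRE, which enhances transcript stability and expression, and an SV40 polyadenylation signal.

The distinguishing element is a roughly 330 bp partial fragment of humanized channelrhodopsin-2 (H134R), inserted between the WPRE and the poly(A) signal. Because it lies after the tdTomato stop codon in the 3′ untranslated region, this fragment is not expected to produce a functional opsin. It appears instead to serve as a transcribed sequence tag near the 3′ end of the mRNA, where it could be read out in sequencing data. The name and stated purpose indicate that this barcode is assigned to the lung. The backbone name (AAVrg) suggests retrograde AAV delivery, so that neurons projecting to that organ would be marked by both tdTomato fluorescence and the barcode transcript, although the record does not spell out the workflow.

The bacterial backbone carries a ColE1/pUC-type origin, an f1 origin and ampicillin resistance. The catalogue lists the plasmid as low copy and grown in a recombination-deficient strain, which is typical for preserving ITRs. The sequenced record (6,431 nt) is slightly shorter than the listed total size of 6,483 bp, and one ITR is annotated only as a fragment.
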