Addgene plasmid #180788: UPB-lung (UPB2)
Purpose: Unique Projection Barcode (UPB2)-Lung for Projection-seq
Depositing lab: Rui Chang. Depositing organization: Yale University. Publication: A multidimensional coding architecture of the vagal interoceptive system. Zhao Q, Yu CD, Wang R, Xu QJ, Dai Pra R, Zhang L, Chang RB. Nature. 2022 Mar;603(7903):878-884. doi: 10.1038/s41586-022-04515-5. Epub 2022 Mar 16. PubMed 35296859.
Backbone
  Vector backbone: AAVrg-CAG-tdTomato-WPRE-SV40 (Addgene, Plasmid #59462)
  Backbone manufacturer: Edward Boyden
  Backbone size w/o insert (bp): 6150
  Total vector size (bp): 6483
  Vector type: Mammalian Expression, AAV
Growth in bacteria
  Bacterial resistance: Ampicillin, 100 μg/mL
  Growth temperature: 37°C
  Growth strain: NEB Stable
  Copy number: Low Copy
Gene/Insert
  Gene/Insert name: humanized ChR2-H134R (partial) (alt name: hChR2-H134R)
  Species: Synthetic
  Insert size (bp): 333
  Promoter: CAG
  Cloning method: Gibson Cloning
  Sequencing primers: 5′ catcgataccgtcgacacaggacaccgggtgcagtg; 3′ ctgctcgaagcggccgctggcacagtatgataaccctcg
Terms and licenses: Academic/Nonprofit Terms; Industry Terms: Not Available to Industry
How to cite: UPB-lung (UPB2) was a gift from Rui Chang (Addgene plasmid # 180788 ; http://n2t.net/addgene:180788 ; RRID:Addgene_180788)
